>Addgene plasmid #153033 | pKLV2-U6gRNA(BbsI)-ccdB-PGKpuro2ABFP-W | depositor partial sequence | sequence record 318615 | AmpR_Forward
NGGNGCCTATCTCAGCGATCTGTCTATTTCGTTCATCCATAGTTGCCTGACTCCCCGTCGTGTAGATAAC
TACGATACGGGAGGGCTTACCATCTGGCCCCAGTGCTGCAATGATACCGCGAGACCCACGCTCACCGGCT
CCAGATTTATCAGCAATAAACCAGCCAGCCGGAAGGGCCGAGCGCAGAAGTGGTCCTGCAACTTTATCCG
CCTCCATCCAGTCTATTAATTGTTGCCGGGAAGCTAGAGTAAGTAGTTCGCCAGTTAATAGTTTGCGCAA
CGTTGTTGCCATTGCTACAGGCATCGTGGTGTCACGCTCGTCGTTTGGTATGGCTTCATTCAGCTCCGGT
TCCCAACGATCAAGGCGAGTTACATGATCCCCCATGTTGTGCAAAAAAGCGGTTAGCTCCTTCGGTCCTC
CGATCGTTGTCAGAAGTAAGTTGGCCGCAGTGTTATCACTCATGGTTATGGCAGCACTGCATAATTCTCT
TACTGTCATGCCATCCGTAAGATGCTTTTCTGTGACTGGTGAGTACTCAACCAAGTCATTCTGAGAATAG
TGTATGCGGCGACCGAGTTGCTCTTGCCCGGCGTCAATACGGGATAATACCGCGCCACATAGCAGAACTT
TAAAAGTGCTCATCATTGGAAAACGTTCTTCGGGGCGAAAACTCTCAAGGATCTTACCGCTGTTGAGATC
CAGTTCGATGTAACCCACTCGTGCACCCAACTGATCTTCAGCATCTTTTACTTTCACCAGCGTTTCTGGG
TGAGCAAAAACAGGAAGGCAAAATGCCGCAAAAAAGGGAATAAGGGCGACACGGAAATGTTGAATACTCA
TACTCTTCCTTTTTCAATATTATTGAAGCATTTATCAGGGTTATTGTCTCATGAGCGGATACATATTTGA
ATGTATTTAGAAAAATAAACAAATAGGGGTTCCGCGCACATTTCCCCGAAAAGTGCCACCTAAATTGTAA
GCGTTAATATTTTGTTAAAATTCGCGTTAAATTTTTGTTAAATCAGCTCATTTTTTAACCAATAGGCCGA
AATCGGCAAAATCCCTTATAAATCAAAAGAATAGACCGAAAATAGGGTTGAA
[33 nt withheld, positions 1103-1135]
AAAGAACGTGGACTCCAACGTCAAAGGGCA
[42 nt withheld, positions 1166-1207]
CCCCTAATCAAGTTTTTTGGGGGGAAGGGGGCCAAAAACCACAAAACGGAACCCCAAAGGGGNCCCCCAA
ATTAAAATTGGGGGGAAACCCNNAAAGGGGGAAAAAAAGGAAAAAACAA
