>Addgene plasmid #153033 | pKLV2-U6gRNA(BbsI)-ccdB-PGKpuro2ABFP-W | depositor partial sequence | sequence record 318616 | AmpR_Reverse
TCCTTTTTTGCGGCATTTTGCCTTCCTGTTTTTGCTCACCCAGAAACGCTGGTGAAAGTAAAAGATGCTG
AAGATCAGTTGGGTGCACGAGTGGGTTACATCGAACTGGATCTCAACAGCGGTAAGATCCTTGAGAGTTT
TCGCCCCGAAGAACGTTTTCCAATGATGAGCACTTTTAAAGTTCTGCTATGTGGCGCGGTATTATCCCGT
ATTGACGCCGGGCAAGAGCAACTCGGTCGCCGCATACACTATTCTCAGAATGACTTGGTTGAGTACTCAC
CAGTCACAGAAAAGCATCTTACGGATGGCATGACAGTAAGAGAATTATGCAGTGCTGCCATAACCATGAG
TGATAACACTGCGGCCAACTTACTTCTGACAACGATCGGAGGACCGAAGGAGCTAACCGCTTTTTTGCAC
AACATGGGGGATCATGTAACTCGCCTTGATCGTTGGGAACCGGAGCTGAATGAAGCCATACCAAACGACG
AGCGTGACACCACGATGCCTGTAGCAATGGCAACAACGTTGCGCAAACTATTAACTGGCGAACTACTTAC
TCTAGCTTCCCGGCAACAATTAATAGACTGGATGGAGGCGGATAAAGTTGCAGGACCACTTCTGCGCTCG
GCCCTTCCGGCTGGCTGGTTTATTGCTGATAAATCTGGAGCCGGTGAGCGTGGGTCTCGCGGTATCATTG
CAGCACTGGGGCCAGATGGTAAGCCCTCCCGTATCGTAGTTATCTACACGACGGGGAGTCAGGCAACTAT
GGATGAACGAAATAGACAGATCGCTGAGATAGGTGCCTCACTGATTAAGCATTGGTAACTGTCAGACCAA
GTTTACTCATATATACTTTAGATTGATTTAAAACTTCATTTTTAATTTAAAAGGATCTAGGTGAAGATCC
TTTTTGATAATCTCATGACCAAAATCCCTTAACGTGAGTTTTCGTTCCACTGAGCGTCAGACCCCGTAGA
AAAGATCAAAGGATCTTCTTGAGATCCTTTTTTTCTGCGCGTAATCTGCTGCTTGCAAACAAAAAAACCA
CCGCTACCAGCGGTGGTTTGTTTGCCGGATCAAGAGCTACCAACTCTTTTTCCGAAGGTAACTGGCTTCA
GCAGAACGCAGAAACCAAATACTGTTCTTCTAGGGAAGCCGTAGTTAGGCCACCACTTCAAGAACTCTGT
AACACCGCCAAATACCTCGCTTGGCAATCCCGGTTCCCGGGGNNGCGGCCCGGGGGAAAAAATCGGGNNN
TTACCCGGGTTGGACCAAAAAAAAAATANNNAAAAAGGCNCCCGNNNGGGNNNAAAAGGGGGGTTTGGGC
ACCCCCNNNNTTTGAAAAAAAAACACAACCCAAANNNAAAAATAAANNGGGGNNTTTAAAAANNNCCCCC
CTCCCCCAAGGAAAAGAG
