>Addgene plasmid #153033 | pKLV2-U6gRNA(BbsI)-ccdB-PGKpuro2ABFP-W | depositor partial sequence | sequence record 318617 | BFP_Forward
NNGNNGGCTGATTAAGGAGAACATGCACATGAAGCTGTACATGGTAGGGCACCNGTGGACAACCATCACT
TCAAGTGCACATCCGAGGGCGAAGGCAAGCCCTACGAGGGCACCCAGACCATGAGAATCAAGGTGGTCGA
GGGCGGCCCTCTCCCCTTCGCCTTCGACATCCTGGCTACTAGCTTCCTCTACGGCAGCAAGACCTTCATC
AACCACACCCAGGGCATCCCCGACTTCTTCAAGCAGTCCTTCCCTGAGGGCTTCACATGGGAGAGAGTCA
CCACATACGAGGACGGGGGCGTGCTGACCGCTACCCAGGACACCAGCCTCCAGGACGGCTGCCTCATCTA
CAACGTCAAGATCAGAGGGGTGAACTTCACATCCAACGGCCCTGTGATGCAGAAGAAAACACTCGGCTGG
GAGGCCTTCACCGAGACGCTGTACCCCGCTGACGGCGGCCTGGAAGGCAGAAACGACATGGCCCTGAAGC
TCGTGGGCGGGAGCCATCTGATCGCAAACATCAAGACCACATATAGATCCAAGAAACCCGCTAAGAACCT
CAAGATGCCTGGCGTCTACTATGTGGACTACAGACTGGAAAGAATCAAGGAGGCCAACAACGAGACCTAC
GTCGAGCAGCACGAGGTGGCAGTGGCCAGATACTGCGACCTCCCTAGCAAACTGGGGCACAAGCTTAATT
GAGCGGCCGCTCAACCTCTGGATTACAAAATTTGTGAAAGATTGACTGGTATTCTTAACTATGTTGCTCC
TTTTACGCTATGTGGATACGCTGCTTTAATGCCTTTGTATCATGCTATTGCTTCCCGTATGGCTTTCATT
TTCTCCTCCTTGTATAAATCCTGGTTGCTGTCTCTTTATGAGGAGTTGTGGCCCGTTGTCAGGCAACGTG
GCGTGGTGTGCACTGTGTTTGCTGACGCAACCCCCACTGGTTGGGGCATTGCCACCACCTGTCAGCTCCT
TTCCGGGACTTTCGCTTTCCCCCTCCCTATTGCCACGGCGGAACTCATCGCCGCCTGCCTTGCCCGCTGC
TGGACAGGGGCTCGGCTGTTGGGCACTGACAATTCCGTGGTGTTGTCGGGGAAATCATCGTCCTTTCCTT
GGCTGCTCGCCTGTGTTGCCCCTGGATTCGGGCGGGGACGTCCTTCTGCTACGTCCCTTCGGCCCTCATT
CAAGGGAACTTTCTTTCCGGGGCTGGTGGCGGGTCTGGGGGCTCTTCNGGGTTAAGCCTTCGCCCCAGAA
AAAATCGGAATCCCCTTTGGGCCCCCCCCCCGGGGGTCCTTTAAACAAATGGCTTTAAGGGGGNGGGAAA
TTTATCCTTTTTAAAAAAAGGGGGGGGGGGGGGTNNTCCCCCCAAAGATTA
