>Addgene plasmid #153033 | pKLV2-U6gRNA(BbsI)-ccdB-PGKpuro2ABFP-W | depositor partial sequence | sequence record 318618 | BFP_Reverse
NNCATGCTAAGCCAGTTTGCTAGGGAGGTCGCAGTATCTGGCCACTGCCACCTCGTGCTGCTCGACGTAG
GTCTCGTTGTTGGCCTCCTTGATTCTTTCCAGTCTGTAGTCCACATAGTAGACGCCAGGCATCTTGAGGT
TCTTAGCGGGTTTCTTGGATCTATATGTGGTCTTGATGTTTGCGATCAGATGGCTCCCGCCCACGAGCTT
CAGGGCCATGTCGTTTCTGCCTTCCAGGCCGCCGTCAGCGGGGTACAGCGTCTCGGTGAAGGCCTCCCAG
CCGAGTGTTTTCTTCTGCATCACAGGGCCGTTGGATGTGAAGTTCACCCCTCTGATCTTGACGTTGTAGA
TGAGGCAGCCGTCCTGGAGGCTGGTGTCCTGGGTAGCGGTCAGCACGCCCCCGTCCTCGTATGTGGTGAC
TCTCTCCCATGTGAAGCCCTCAGGGAAGGACTGCTTGAAGAAGTCGGGGATGCCCTGGGTGTGGTTGATG
AAGGTCTTGCTGCCGTAGAGGAAGCTAGTAGCCAGGATGTCGAAGGCGAAGGGGAGAGGGCCGCCCTCGA
CCACCTTGATTCTCATGGTCTGGGTGCCCTCGTAGGGCTTGCCTTCGCCCTCGGATGTGCACTTGAAGTG
ATGGTTGTCCACGGTGCCCTCCATGTACAGCTTCATGTGCATGTTCTCCTTAATCAGCTCGCTCATTGGG
CCAGGATTCTCCTCCACGTCACCGCATGTTAGGAGACTTCCTCTGCCCTCTCCTCCGGACCCGCCGCCGG
CACCGGGCTTGCGGGTCATGCACCAGGTGCGCGGTCCTTCGGGCACCTCGACGTCGGCGGTGACGGTGAA
GCCGAGCCGCTCGTAGAAGGGGAGGTTGCGGGGCGCGGAGGTCTCCAGGAAGGCGGGCACCCCGGCGCGC
TCGGCCGCCTCCACTCCGGGGAGCACGACGGCGCTGCCCAGACCCTTGCCCTGGTGGTCGGGCGAGACGC
CGACGGTGGCCAGGAACCACGCGGGCTCCTTGGGCCGGTGCGGCGCCNGGAGGCCTTCCATCTGTTGCTG
CCCGGCCAGCCGGGAACCGCTCAACTCGGCCTGGCGCGGGCCGATCTCGGGAAAAACGGCCCCGGTTTGA
AGCTTTCCGGGGGGGTCCAAAACGCCACCGCGGGGCCGGCGTCCGGGAACCAAACCTTTGGCAAAGTTCA
NNCCNAACCCCCTTGAAGAAAAAT
