>Addgene plasmid #153033 | pKLV2-U6gRNA(BbsI)-ccdB-PGKpuro2ABFP-W | depositor partial sequence | sequence record 318619 | ccdB_Forward
NCNNNGGNANGCNCGTAGNNNTGATGTCATTTTCGCGGTGGCTGAGATCAGCCACTTCTTCCCCGATAAC
GGAGACCGGCACACTGGCCATATCGGTGGTCATCATGCGCCAGCTTTCATCCCCGATATGCACCACCGGG
TAAAGTTTACGGGAGACTTTATCTGACAGCAGACGTGCACTGGCCAGGGGGATCACCATCCGTCGCCCGG
GCGTGTCAATAATATCACTCTGTACATCCACAAACAGACGATAACGGCTCTCTCTTTTATAGGTGTAAAC
CTTAAACTGCATTTCACCAGTCCCTGTTCTCGTCAGCAAAAGAGCCGTTCATTTCAATAAACCGGGCGAC
CTCAGCCATCCCTTCCTGATTTTCCGCTTTCCAGCGTTCGGCACGCAGACGACGGGCTTCATTCTGCATG
GTTGTGCTTACCAGACCGGAGATATTGACATCATATATGCCTTGAGCAACTGATAGCTGTCGCTGTCAAC
TGTCACTGTAATACGCTGCTTCATAGCACACCTCTTTTTGACATACTTCGGGTATACATATCAGTATATA
TTCTTATACCGCAAAAATCAGCGCGCAAATACGCATACTGTTATCTGGCTTTTAGTAAGCCGGCATTATA
CGAGCCGGAAGCATAAAGTGTAAAGAAGACCTGTTTAAGAGCTATGCTGGAAACAGCATAGCAAGTTTAA
ATAAGGCTAGTCCGTTATCAACTTGAAAAAGTGGCACCGAGTCGGTGCTTTTTTTGGATCCAATTCTACC
GGGTAGGGGAGGCGCTTTTCCCAAGGCAGTCTGGAGCATGCGCTTTAGCAGCCCCGCTGGGCACTTGGCG
CTACACAAGTGGCCTCTGGCCTCGCACACATTCCACATCCACCGGTAGGCGCCAACCGGCTCCGTTCTTT
GGTGGCCCCTTCGCGCCACCTTCTACTCCTCCCCTAGTCAGGAAGTTCCCCCCCGCCCCGCAGCTCGCGT
CGTGCAGGACGTGACAAATGGAAGTAGCACGTCTCACTAGTCTCGTGCAGATGGACAGCACCGCTGAACA
ATGGAAGCGGGTAGGCCTTTGGGGCAGCGGCCAATAGCAGCTTTGCTCCTTCGCTTTCTGGGCTCAAAGG
CTGGGAAAGGGGTGGGTCCGGGGGCGGGCTCAGGGGCGGGCTCAGGGGCGGGGCGGGCGCCCCAAAGGTC
CTCCGGAAGGCCCGGCATTCTGCAAGCTTCAAAAGNGACGTT
