[The description below was written by a language model from this plasmid's Addgene catalogue record.]
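Description:
pKLV2-U6gRNA(BbsI)-ccdB-PGKpuro2ABFP-W is a lentiviral CRISPR guide RNA expression vector, derived from pKLV2-U6gRNA(BbsI)-PGKpuro2ABFP-W by placing a ccdB counter-selection gene in the guide cloning site. It is a high-copy plasmid selected in bacteria with ampicillin. Because it carries ccdB, whose product poisons DNA gyrase in ordinary E. coli, it has to be propagated in a ccdB-tolerant strain. The record lists the backbone simply as "ccdb" and gives no feature table, so the origin of replication and the individual lentiviral elements are not itemised.

The 306 bp ccdB insert sits downstream of the U6 promoter and is flanked by BbsI sites. It was PCR amplified from a related pKLV1 ccdB vector, using primers that added BbsI sites and homology to the parent plasmid, and was joined to the BbsI-linearised backbone by Gibson assembly. BbsI is a type IIS enzyme, so digestion releases ccdB and leaves overhangs for ligating annealed guide oligonucleotides. Uncut or re-ligated parental plasmid still contains the toxin and kills standard cloning strains, so the surviving colonies are enriched for correct guide inserts. This improvement in oligonucleotide cloning efficiency is the stated purpose of the modification.

As the name indicates, a second cassette uses a PGK promoter to drive a puromycin resistance gene linked through a 2A peptide to BFP, allowing drug selection and fluorescent tracking of transduced mammalian cells. The "W" presumably denotes a WPRE, although the record does not confirm this. The vector does not encode Cas9, which must be supplied separately. The associated publication describes a minimal genome-wide human CRISPR-Cas9 library.
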