Addgene plasmid #153033: pKLV2-U6gRNA(BbsI)-ccdB-PGKpuro2ABFP-W
Purpose: Modified lentiviral pKLV2-U6gRNA(BbsI)-PGKpuro2ABFP-W (#67974) CRISPR gRNA expression vector which includes the ccdB gene flanked by BbsI sites, to improve efficiency of oligonucleotide cloning.
Depositing lab: The Gene Editing Team of Wellcome Sanger. Depositing organization: Wellcome Sanger Institute. Publication: Minimal genome-wide human CRISPR-Cas9 library. Goncalves E, Thomas M, Behan FM, Picco G, Pacini C, Allen F, Vinceti A, Sharma M, Jackson DA, Price S, Beaver CM, Dovey O, Parry-Smith D, Iorio F, Parts L, Yusa K, Garnett MJ. Genome Biol. 2021 Jan 21;22(1):40. doi: 10.1186/s13059-021-02268-4. PubMed 33478580.
Backbone
  Vector backbone: ccdb
  Modifications to backbone: the ccdB resistance gene cassette was PCR amplified from pKLV1-fl-U6gRNA(BbsI)-ccdB-PGKpuro2ABFP
  Vector type: Lentiviral
Growth in bacteria
  Bacterial resistance: Ampicillin, 100 μg/mL
  Growth temperature: 37°C
  Growth strain: ccdB Survival
  Copy number: High Copy
Gene/Insert
  Gene/Insert name: ccdb
  Insert size (bp): 306
  Promoter: U6 promoter
  Cloning method: Gibson Cloning
  Sequencing primers: 5′ CACCGGGTCTTCTTA; 3′ ATAAAGTGTAAAGAAGACctGTTT
Resource information
  A portion of this plasmid was derived from a plasmid made by: the ccdB resistance gene cassette was PCR amplified from pKLV1-fl-U6gRNA(BbsI)-ccdB-PGKpuro2ABFP (a kindly provided by E. Metzokapian)
Terms and licenses: Academic/Nonprofit Terms; Industry Terms: Not Available to Industry
Depositor comments: The ccdB resistance gene cassette was PCR amplified from pKLV1-fl-U6gRNA(BbsI)-ccdB-PGKpuro2ABFP (a kindly provided by E. Metzokapian) with the following oligos, Gibson_pKLV2-ccdb_Fwd and Gibson_pKLV2-ccdb_Rev, which included appended oligonucleotide sequences complementary to the pKLV2-U6gRNA(BbsI)-PGKpuro2ABFP-W backbone and BbsI restriction enzyme sites. The amplified ccdB gene product was cloned into the pKLV2-U6gRNA(BbsI)-PGKpuro2ABFP-W plasmid, linearized by BbsI digestion, by Gibson Assembly Cloning (New England Biolabs) to generate the modified pKLV2-U6gRNA(BbsI)-ccdB-PGKpuro2ABFP-W plasmid vector. This was subsequently transformed into ccdB Survival E.coli (Invitrogen).
How to cite: pKLV2-U6gRNA(BbsI)-ccdB-PGKpuro2ABFP-W was a gift from The Gene Editing Team of Wellcome Sanger (Addgene plasmid # 153033)
